>Addgene plasmid #188523 | pSBbi_RP_3XNLS-MicroID2-FLAG | addgene full sequence | sequence record 372834 | Addgene NGS Result
AATTTTAACAAAATATTAACGCTTACAATTTCCTGATGCGGTATTTTCTCCTTACGCATCTGTGCGGTAT
TTCACACCGCATCAGGTGGCACTTTTCGGGGAAATGTGCGCGGAACCCCTATTTGTTTATTTTTCTAAAT
ACATTCAAATATGTATCCGCTCATGAGACAATAACCCTGATAAATGCTTCAATAATATTGAAAAAGGAAG
AGTATGAGTATTCAACATTTCCGTGTCGCCCTTATTCCCTTTTTTGCGGCATTTTGCCTTCCTGTTTTTG
CTCACCCAGAAACGCTGGTGAAAGTAAAAGATGCTGAAGATCAGTTGGGTGCACGAGTGGGTTACATCGA
ACTGGATCTCAACAGCGGTAAGATCCTTGAGAGTTTTCGCCCCGAAGAACGTTTTCCAATGATGAGCACT
TTTAAAGTTCTGCTATGTGGCGCGGTATTATCCCGTATTGACGCCGGGCAAGAGCAACTCGGTCGCCGCA
TACACTATTCTCAGAATGACTTGGTTGAGTACTCACCAGTCACAGAAAAGCATCTTACGGATGGCATGAC
AGTAAGAGAATTATGCAGTGCTGCCATAACCATGAGTGATAACACTGCGGCCAACTTACTTCTGACAACG
ATCGGAGGACCGAAGGAGCTAACCGCTTTTTTGCACAACATGGGGGATCATGTAACTCGCCTTGATCGTT
GGGAACCGGAGCTGAATGAAGCCATACCAAACGACGAGCGTGACACCACGATGCCTGTAGCAATGGCAAC
AACGTTGCGCAAACTATTAACTGGCGAACTACTTACTCTAGCTTCCCGGCAACAATTAATAGACTGGATG
GAGGCGGATAAAGTTGCAGGACCACTTCTGCGCTCGGCCCTTCCGGCTGGCTGGTTTATTGCTGATAAAT
CTGGAGCCGGTGAGCGTGGGTCTCGCGGTATCATTGCAGCACTGGGGCCAGATGGTAAGCCCTCCCGTAT
CGTAGTTATCTACACGACGGGGAGTCAGGCAACTATGGATGAACGAAATAGACAGATCGCTGAGATAGGT
GCCTCACTGATTAAGCATTGGTAACTGTCAGACCAAGTTTACTCATATATACTTTAGATTGATTTAAAAC
TTCATTTTTAATTTAAAAGGATCTAGGTGAAGATCCTTTTTGATAATCTCATGACCAAAATCCCTTAACG
TGAGTTTTCGTTCCACTGAGCGTCAGACCCCGTAGAAAAGATCAAAGGATCTTCTTGAGATCCTTTTTTT
CTGCGCGTAATCTGCTGCTTGCAAACAAAAAAACCACCGCTACCAGCGGTGGTTTGTTTGCCGGATCAAG
AGCTACCAACTCTTTTTCCGAAGGTAACTGGCTTCAGCAGAGCGCAGATACCAAATACTGTTCTTCTAGT
GTAGCCGTAGTTAGGCCACCACTTCAAGAACTCTGTAGCACCGCCTACATACCTCGCTCTGCTAATCCTG
TTACCAGTGGCTGCTGCCAGTGGCGATAAGTCGTGTCTTACCGGGTTGGACTCAAGACGATAGTTACCGG
ATAAGGCGCAGCGGTCGGGCTGAACGGGGGGTTCGTGCACACAGCCCAGCTTGGAGCGAACGACCTACAC
CGAACTGAGATACCTACAGCGTGAGCTATGAGAAAGCGCCACGCTTCCCGAAGGGAGAAAGGCGGACAGG
TATCCGGTAAGCGGCAGGGTCGGAACAGGAGAGCGCACGAGGGAGCTTCCAGGGGGAAACGCCTGGTATC
TTTATAGTCCTGTCGGGTTTCGCCACCTCTGACTTGAGCGTCGATTTTTGTGATGCTCGTCAGGGGGGCG
GAGCCTATGGAAAAACGCCAGCAACGCGGCCTTTTTACGGTTCCTGGCCTTTTGCTGGCCTTTTGCTCAC
ATGTTCTTTCCTGCGTTATCCCCTGATTCTGTGGATAACCGTATTACCGCCTTTGAGTGAGCTGATACCG
CTCGCCGCAGCCGAACGACCGAGCGCAGCGAGTCAGTGAGCGAGGAAGCGGATCCCTATACAGTTGAAGT
CGGAAGTTTACATACACCTTAGCCAAATACATTTAAACTCACTTTTTCACAATTCCTGACATTTAATCCT
AGTAAAAATTCCCTGTCTTAGGTCAGTTAGGATCACCACTTTATTTTAAGAATGTGAAATATCAGAATAA
TAGTAGAGAGAATGATTCATTTCAGCTTTTATTTCTTTCATCACATTCCCAGTGGGTCAGAAGTTTACAT
ACACTCGACTCCTCTGCAGAATGCGGCGATGTTTCGGTAAGGGGTCCCGAGTAGCTAGTTCATGGCAGCC
AGCATATGGCATATGTTGCCAAACTCTAAACCAAATACTCATTCTGATGTTTTAAATGATTTGCCCTCCC
ATATGTCCTTCCGAGTGAGAGACACAAAAAATTCCAACACACTATTGCAATGAAAATAAATTTCCTTTAT
TAGCCAGAAGTCAGATGCTCAAGGGGCTTCATGATGTCCCCATAATTTTTGGCAGAGGGAAAAAGATCTC
AGTGGTATTTGTGAGCCAGGGCATTGGCCACACCAGCCACCACCTTCTGATAGGCAGCCTGCACCTGAGG
AGTGAATTCACGACAGGCCTTCGAATCAGGCACCGGGCTTGCGGGTCATGCACCAGGTGCGCGGTCCTTC
GGGCACCTCGACGTCGGCGGTGACGGTGAAGCCGAGCCGCTCGTAGAAGGGGAGGTTGCGGGGCGCGGAG
GTCTCCAGGAAGGCGGGCACCCCGGCGCGCTCGGCCGCCTCCACTCCGGGGAGCACGACGGCGCTGCCCA
GACCCTTGCCCTGGTGGTCGGGCGAGACGCCGACGGTGGCCAGGAACCACGCGGGCTCCTTGGGCCGGTG
CGGCGCCAGGAGGCCTTCCATCTGTTGCTGCGCGGCCAGCCGGGAACCGCTCAACTCGGCCATGCGCGGG
CCGATCTCGGCGAACACCGCCCCCGCTTCGACGCTCTCCGGCGTGGTCCAGACCGCCACCGCGGCGCCGT
CGTCCGCGACCCACACCTTGCCGATGTCGAGCCCGACGCGCGTGAGGAAGAGTTCTTGCAGCTCGGTGAC
CCGCTCGATGTGGCGGTCCGGATCGACGGTGTGGCGCGTGGCGGGGTAGTCGGCGAACGCGGCGGCGAGG
GTGCGTACGGCCCTGGGGACGTCGTCGCGGGTGGCGAGGCGCACCGTGGGCTTGTACTCGGTCATGGGGC
CAGGATTCTCCTCGACGTCACCAGCCTGCTTCAGCAGGCTGAAGTTAGTAGCTCCACTGCCCTTGTACAG
CTCGTCCATGCCGTACAGGAACAGGTGGTGGCGGCCCTCGGAGCGCTCGTACTGTTCCACGATGGTGTAG
TCCTCGTTGTGGGAGGTGATGTCCAGCTTGGTGTCCACGTAGTAGTAGCCGGGCAGTTGCACGGGCTTCT
TGGCCATGTAGATGGTCTTGAACTCCACCAGGTAGTGGCCGCCGTCCTTCAGCTTCAGGGCCTGGTGGAT
CTCGCCCTTCAGCACGCCGTCGCGGGGGTACAGGCGCTCGGTGGAGGCCTCCCAGCCCATTGTCTTCTTC
TGCATTACGGGGCCGTCGGGGGGGAAGTTGGTGCCGCGCATCTTCACCTTGTAGATCAGCGTGCCGTCCT
GCAGGGAGGAGTCCTGGGTCACGGTCACCAGACCGCCGTCCTCGAAGTTCATCACGCGCTCCCACTTGAA
GCCCTCGGGGAAGGACAGCTTCTTGTAATCGGGGATGTCGGCGGGGTGCTTCACGTACGCCTTGGAGCCG
TACATGAACTGGGGGGACAGGATGTCCCAGGCGAAGGGCAGGGGGCCGCCCTTGGTCACCTTCAGCTTGG
CGGTCTGGGTGCCCTCGTAGGGGCGGCCCTCGCCCTCGCCCTCGATCTCGAACTCATGGCCGTTCATGGA
GCCCTCCATGCGCACCTTGAAGCGCATGAACTCTTTGATGACCTCCTCGCCCTTGCTCAACATGGTGGCC
TCAGGTGCAGAGGTTTCTACAGGGAAAGAGAGAAAGGCTACAGTTAGTTTGCTGTGATGATGCTAAGTGC
CGAGGTCAGATGTCTATGGATTGTACACGGAATCCCAACGCAGGAACCAAAAAACACTCACCCAAAAAAA
TGGCGCTAAGGCCGAGAGAAAGGCGAAGTTCCGTCTACGGCTATATACCTTGAAACAGGGGCGGCAGAAG
TGACGCAACGCGGTTGCGCGGACGGCTTCCTGTGTTTTCATTGGTCGAAGCGTTCTGCGCGTGCGCAGAG
ATTCCCCAGGGAAGGCGGGCCCTCTTCCGAATGTCCAATCCGGACATTCTTCCGGTTGGACCTCCGCGGT
CAGCGCTGTGCCCGGCGAGAGATCACGTGGGGCGCGGAGGCGGTGCTGCTGGGGCACGGCCGTCCAGCCT
CGGCGGCCATATTTTTGAGGGGCTGTTCATCTCGTTCACACGCTCTGTCCGCCATGTTTGTGAGTGGAAG
CGCCATTACCCCTTCAAGCGACTGAAGGCTGCAGGGCCTCTGGTGGCCCGCATGGGGAGACCAGACCCGC
CAGGCCCGCCTTTCCGCACTCAGTCCGGGCTTACTTTATTTTGTGAGACAGGGTCTCGCCTAGAGGCTCC
GGTGCCCGTCAGTGGGCAGAGCGCACATCGCCCACAGTCCCCGAGAAGTTGGGGGGAGGGGTCGGCAATT
GAACCGGTGCCTAGAGAAGGTGGCGCGGGGTAAACTGGGAAAGTGATGTCGTGTACTGGCTCCGCCTTTT
TCCCGAGGGTGGGGGAGAACCGTATATAAGTGCAGTAGTCGCCGTGAACGTTCTTTTTCGCAACGGGTTT
GCCGCCAGAACACAGGTAAGTGCCGTGTGTGGTTCCCGCGGGCCTGGCCTCTTTACGGGTTATGGCCCTT
GCGTGCCTTGAATTACTTCCACGCCCCTGGCTGCAGTACGTGATTCTTGATCCCGAGCTTCGGGTTGGAA
GTGGGTGGGAGAGTTCGAGGCCTTGCGCTTAAGGAGCCCCTTCGCCTCGTGCTTGAGTTGAGGCCTGGCT
TGGGCGCTGGGGCCGCCGCGTGCGAATCTGGTGGCACCTTCGCGCCTGTCTCGCTGCTTTCGATAAGTCT
CTAGCCATTTAAAATTTTTGATGACCTGCTGCGACGCTTTTTTTCTGGCAAGATAGTCTTGTAAATGCGG
GCCAAGATCTGCACACTGGTATTTCGGTTTTTGGGGCCGCGGGCGGCGACGGGGCCCGTGCGTCCCAGCG
CACATGTTCGGCGAGGCGGGGCCTGCGAGCGCGGCCACCGAGAATCGGACGGGGGTAGTCTCAAGCTGGC
CGGCCTGCTCTGGTGCCTGGCCTCGCGCCGCCGTGTATCGCCCCGCCCTGGGCGGCAAGGCTGGCCCGGT
CGGCACCAGTTGCGTGAGCGGAAAGATGGCCGCTTCCCGGCCCTGCTGCAGGGAGCTCAAAATGGAGGAC
GCGGCGCTCGGGAGAGCGGGCGGGTGAGTCACCCACACAAAGGAAAAGGGCCTTTCCGTCCTCAGCCGTC
GCTTCATGTGACTCCACGGAGTACCGGGCGCCGTCCAGGCACCTCGATTAGTTCTCGAGCTTTTGGAGTA
CGTCGTCTTTAGGTTGGGGGGAGGGGTTTTATGCGATGGAGTTTCCCCATACTGAGTGGGTGGAGACTGA
AGTTAGGCCAGCTTGGCACTTGATGTAATTCTCCTTGGAATTTGCCCTTTTTGAGTTTGGATCTTGGTTC
ATTCTCAAGCCTCAGACAGTGGTTCAAAGTTTTTTTCTTCCATTTAAGGTGTCGTGAAAACTACCCCAAG
CTGGCCTCTGAGGCCACCATGCTGGGATCAGATCCAAAAAAGAAGAGAAAGGTAGACCCGAAGAAAAAGC
GTAAGGTCGATCCCAAAAAGAAACGGAAAGTGGGATCACCGGTCACCGTCGACTTCAAGAACCTGATCTG
GCTGAAGGAGGTGGACAGCACCCAGGAGAGACTGAAGGAGTGGAACGTGAGCTACGGCACCGCCCTGGTG
GCCGACAGACAGACCAGGGGCAGAGGCGGCTCGGGCAGAAGGTGGTTTAGCCAGGAGGGCGGCCTGTACT
TCAGCTTCCTGCTGAACCCCAAGGAGTTCGAGAACCTGCTGCAGCTGCCCCTGGTGCTGGGCCTGAGCGT
GAGCGAGGCCCTGGAGGAGATCACCGAGATCCCCTTCAGCCTGAAGTGGCCCAACGACGTGTACTTCCAG
GAGAGAAAGGTGAGCGGCGTGCTGTGCGAGCTGAGCAAGGACAAGCTGATCGTGGGCATCGGCATCAACG
TGAACCAGAGAGAGATCCCCGAGGAGATCAAGGACAGAGCCACCACCCTGTACGAGATCACCGGCAAGGA
CTGGGACAGAAAGGAGGTGCTGCTGAAGGTGCTGAAGAGAATCAGCGAGAACCTGAAGAAGTTCAAGGAG
GCTAGCGACTACAAAGACGATGACGACAAGGGTACCTAATAGTCTAGAGCTCGCTGATCAGCCTCGACTG
TGCCTTCTAGTTGCCAGCCATCTGTTGTTTGCCCCTCCCCCGTGCCTTCCTTGACCCTGGAAGGTGCCAC
TCCCACTGTCCTTTCCTAATAAAATGAGGAAATTGCATCGCATTGTCTGAGTAGGTGTCATTCTATTCTG
GGGGGTGGGGTGGGGCAGGACAGCAAGGGGGAGGATTGGGAAGACAATAGCAGGCATGCTGGGGATGCGG
TGGGCTCTATGGCTTCTGAGGCGGAAAGAACCAGCTGGGCCTACTAGATAGCGGACCCCTTACCGAAACA
TCGCCGCATTCTGCAGAGGAGTCGAACTTAGTGTATGTAAACTTCTGACCCACTGGAATTGTGATACAGT
GAATTATAAGTGAAATAATCTGTCTGTAAACAATTGTTGGAAAAATGACTTGTGTCATGCACAAAGTAGA
TGTCCTAACTGACTTGCCAAAACTATTGTTTGTTAACAAGAAATTTGTGGAGTAGTTGAAAAACGAGTTT
TAATGACTCCAACTTAAGTGTATGTAAACTTCCGACTTCAACTGTATAGGGATCC
Features (pLannotate 1.2.2; 14 found; start..end, strand, type, name):
      1..31      +  rep_origin     M13 ori (fragment): M13 bacteriophage origin of replication; arrow indicates direction of (+) strand synthesis
     32..82      -  misc_feature   bom (fragment): basis of mobility region from pBR322
    109..213     +  promoter       AmpR promoter: bla
    214..1074    +  CDS            AmpR: β-lactamase; bla; confers resistance to ampicillin, carbenicillin, and related antibiotics
   1245..1833    +  rep_origin     ori: high-copy-number ColE1/pMB1/pBR322/pUC origin of replication
   2396..2451    -  polyA_signal   β-globin poly(A) signal: rabbit β-globin polyadenylation signal (Gil and Proudfoot, 1987)
   2522..2602    -  CDS            HBB (fragment): HBB_PONPY - Experimental evidence at transcript level: Swiss-Prot protein existence level 2. Involved in oxygen transport from the lung to the various peripheral tissues. From Pongo pygmaeus (Bornean orangutan).
   2616..3215    -  CDS            PuroR: puromycin N-acetyltransferase; pac from Streptomyces alboniger; confers resistance to puromycin
   3282..3983    -  CDS            dTomato: dTomato is a basic (constitutively fluorescent) orange fluorescent protein published in 2004, derived from Discosoma sp.. It is reported to be a somewhat slowly-maturing dimer with low acid sensitivity.
   4616..5797    +  promoter       EF-1α promoter: strong constitutive promoter for human elongation factor EF-1α
   5844..5864    +  CDS            SV40 NLS: nuclear localization signal of SV40 (simian virus 40) large T antigen
   5934..6440    +  CDS            BioID2 (fragment): promiscuous R40G mutant of a biotin protein ligase from Aquifex aeolicus (Kim et al., 2016)
   6508..6732    +  polyA_signal   bGH poly(A) signal: bovine growth hormone polyadenylation signal
   6736..6757    +  promoter       SV40 promoter (fragment): SV40 enhancer and early promoter
