[The description below was written by a language model from this plasmid's Addgene catalogue record and pLannotate feature annotations shown in this document.]
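Description:
pSBbi_RP_3XNLS-MicroID2-FLAG is a Sleeping Beauty transposon vector for mammalian expression and stable genomic integration, built on the bidirectional pSBbi-RP backbone (about 7.06 kb in total). In bacteria it is maintained as a high-copy plasmid through a ColE1/pUC-type origin and selected with ampicillin via the β-lactamase gene. The automated annotation does not mark the transposon inverted repeats, but the catalogue entry classifies the vector as one for transposon-mediated gene integration. In such systems, a transposase supplied in trans excises the cassette between the repeats and inserts it into the host genome.

The payload is a roughly 650 bp synthetic insert encoding MicroID2, a truncated promiscuous biotin ligase derived from the Aquifex aeolicus enzyme; the annotation accordingly detects it as a fragment of BioID2. It is fused to a triple nuclear localization sequence at the N terminus, although only one SV40 NLS copy was called by the annotation, and to a C-terminal FLAG tag that is listed in the catalogue but not annotated. Expression is driven by the constitutive EF-1α promoter and terminated by the bGH polyadenylation signal.

On the opposite strand is a divergent marker unit comprising dTomato followed by puromycin N-acetyltransferase, ending in a rabbit β-globin poly(A) signal. According to the record it is driven by the RPBSA promoter, which is likewise not annotated. This unit allows integrants to be followed by red-orange fluorescence and enriched with puromycin. The construct is intended for generating stable cell lines that express nucleus-targeted MicroID2 for biotin proximity-labelling proteomics. A compartment-restricted ligase of this kind could plausibly serve as a nuclear reference or control, though the record does not say so.
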