Addgene plasmid #188523: pSBbi_RP_3XNLS-MicroID2-FLAG
Purpose: Encodes the biotin proximity labeling enzyme MicroID2 with a 3X nuclear localization sequence (NLS) for expression and stable integration into mammalian cells
Depositing lab: James Londino. Depositing organization: Ohio State University. Publication: MicroID2: A Novel Biotin Ligase Enables Rapid Proximity Dependent Proteomics. Johnson BS, Chafin L, Farkas D, Adair J, Elhance A, Farkas L, Bednash JS, Londino JD. Mol Cell Proteomics. 2022 Jun 7:100256. doi: 10.1016/j.mcpro.2022.100256. PubMed 35688383.
Backbone
  Vector backbone: pSBbi-RP
  Backbone manufacturer: Eric Kowarz Lab
  Backbone size w/o insert (bp): 6350
  Total vector size (bp): 7056
  Vector type: Mammalian Expression ; Transposon mediated gene integration
  Selectable markers: Puromycin
Growth in bacteria
  Bacterial resistance: Ampicillin, 100 μg/mL
  Growth temperature: 37°C
  Growth strain: DH5alpha
  Copy number: High Copy
Gene/Insert
  Gene/Insert name: 3XNLS-MicroID2
  Species: Synthetic; Aquifex aeolicus
  Insert size (bp): 652
  Promoter: EF1a/RPBSA
  Tag / fusion protein: FLAG (C terminal on insert)
  Cloning method: Restriction Enzyme; 5′ cloning site SfiI/NcoI (unknown if destroyed); 3′ cloning site XbaI (unknown if destroyed)
  Sequencing primers: 5′ EF1a-F; 3′ BGH-rev
Terms and licenses: Academic/Nonprofit Terms; Industry Terms: Not Available to Industry
How to cite: pSBbi_RP_3XNLS-MicroID2-FLAG was a gift from James Londino (Addgene plasmid # 188523 ; http://n2t.net/addgene:188523 ; RRID:Addgene_188523)
